Addgene plasmid #52386: pME18S-NPYLR1B-7924A
Purpose: Aedes aegypti NPY-like receptor AAE007924A (NPYLR1B) full-length clone in mammalian expression vector
Depositing lab: Leslie Vosshall. Depositing organization: Rockefeller University. Publication: Functional and genetic characterization of neuropeptide Y-like receptors in Aedes aegypti. Liesch J, Bellani LL, Vosshall LB. PLoS Negl Trop Dis. 2013 Oct 10;7(10):e2486. doi: 10.1371/journal.pntd.0002486. eCollection 2013. PubMed 24130914.
Backbone
  Vector backbone: pME18S
  Backbone size w/o insert (bp): 2986
  Total vector size (bp): 4575
  Vector type: Mammalian Expression
Growth in bacteria
  Bacterial resistance: Ampicillin, 100 μg/mL
  Growth temperature: 37°C
  Growth strain: Top10
  Copy number: Unknown
Gene/Insert
  Gene/Insert name: NPYLR1B (alt name: AAEL007924A)
  Species: Aedes aegypti
  Insert size (bp): 1589
  GenBank ID: KC439530.1
  Cloning method: Restriction Enzyme; 5′ cloning site XhoI (not destroyed); 3′ cloning site NotI (not destroyed)
  Sequencing primers: 5′ pcDL-F (5'-GTTGCCTTTACTTCTAGGCCT-3'); 3′ SV40pA-R (5'-GAAATTTGTGATGCTATTGC-3')
Terms and licenses: Academic/Nonprofit Terms; Industry Terms: Not Available to Industry
How to cite: pME18S-NPYLR1B-7924A was a gift from Leslie Vosshall (Addgene plasmid # 52386 ; http://n2t.net/addgene:52386 ; RRID:Addgene_52386)
