[The description below was written by a language model from this plasmid's Addgene catalogue record and pLannotate feature annotations shown in this document.]
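Description:
pME18S-NPYLR1B-7924A is a mammalian expression plasmid of 4,575 bp built on the pME18S backbone. It carries a full-length clone of the Aedes aegypti neuropeptide Y-like receptor NPYLR1B (also designated AAEL007924A). The insert of about 1.6 kb was placed between XhoI and NotI sites, both of which were retained, so the receptor coding region can be excised or exchanged. In bacteria the plasmid is maintained through a high-copy ColE1/pUC-type origin and selected with ampicillin through a β-lactamase gene driven by its own bla promoter. The record lists no mammalian selection marker, which fits use in transient transfection rather than stable line generation.

Expression of the receptor is driven by the SRα promoter, a hybrid of the SV40 early promoter and part of the HTLV-1 long terminal repeat that gives strong constitutive transcription in many mammalian cell lines. A modified SV40 intron with splice donor and acceptor sites follows the promoter, an arrangement that generally improves mRNA processing and yield. An SV40 polyadenylation signal downstream of the insert terminates the transcript. The automated annotation also flags a short fragment resembling a 9xHis tag within the insert region. The catalogue entry does not mention any epitope or affinity tag, so this may simply be a histidine-rich stretch in the receptor sequence rather than an engineered tag. The receptor open reading frame itself is not annotated in the feature table.

The construct is intended for heterologous expression of this mosquito receptor in mammalian cells, in line with the associated work on functional characterization of the Aedes aegypti NPY-like receptor family.
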