Features (pLannotate 1.2.2; 7 found; start..end, strand, type, name):
     18..632     +  promoter       SRα promoter: hybrid promoter consisting of the SV40 early promoter plus part of the long terminal repeat of human T-lymphotrophic virus 1
    662..755     +  intron         SV40 intron: modified SV40 intron with splice donor and acceptor sites
   2041..2065    +  CDS            9xHis (fragment): 9xHis affinity tag
   2480..2614    +  polyA_signal   SV40 poly(A) signal: SV40 polyadenylation signal
   2824..3412    -  rep_origin     ori: high-copy-number ColE1/pMB1/pBR322/pUC origin of replication
   3583..4443    -  CDS            AmpR: β-lactamase; bla; confers resistance to ampicillin, carbenicillin, and related antibiotics
   4444..4548    -  promoter       AmpR promoter: bla
>Addgene plasmid #52386 | pME18S-NPYLR1B-7924A | depositor full sequence | sequence record 82473 | pME18S-NPYLR1B-7924A sequence 4575 bps
AAGCTTGGCTGTGGAATGTGTGTCAGTTAGGGTGTGGAAAGTCCCCAGGCTCCCCAGCAGGCAGAAGTAT
GCAAAGCATGCATCTCAATTAGTCAGCAACCAGGTGTGGAAAGTCCCCAGGCTCCCCAGCAGGCAGAAGT
ATGCAAAGCATGCATCTCAATTAGTCAGCAACCATAGTCCCGCCCCTAACTCCGCCCATCCCGCCCCTAA
CTCCGCCCAGTTCCGCCCATTCTCCGCCCCATGGCTGACTAATTTTTTTTATTTATGCAGAGGCCGAGGC
CGCCTCGGCCTCTGAGCTATTCCAGAAGTAGTGAGGAGGCTTTTTTGGAGGCCTAGGCTTTTGCAAAAAG
CTCCTCCGATCGAGGGGCTCGCATCTCTCCTTCACGCGCCCGCCGCCCTACCTGAGGCCGCCATCCACGC
CGGTTGAGTCGCGTTCTGCCGCCTCCCGCCTGTGGTGCCTCCTGAACTGCGTCCGCCGTCTAGGTAAGTT
TAAAGCTCAGGTCGAGACCGGGCCTTTGTCCGGCGCTCCCTTGGAGCCTACCTAGACTCAGCCGGCTCTC
CACGCTTTGCCTGACCCTGCTTGCTCAACTCTACGTCTTTGTTTCGTTTTCTGTTCTGCGCCGTTACAGA
TCCAAGCTCTGAAAAACCAGAAAGTTAACTGGTAAGTTTAGTCTTTTTGTCTTTTATTTCAGGTCCCGGA
TCCGGTGGTGCAAATCAAAGAACTGCTCCTCAGTGGATGTTGCCTTTACTTCTAGGCCTGTACGGAAGTG
TTACTTCTGCTCTAAAAGCTGCGGAATTCCTCGAGATGGCCATAACGATGTCATCACGTGGTGAGGTCAC
TGTGCTGCCGACGATGACCATGACCGGAACCTACGAGGCATTCAGCGACGCTGTCAATGTGACGTTCAGC
CCCGTTGAGCAATCCGGGCGAAATAGCAGTGGTCAAGCCTTGATGCAGGACAATACCAGTGATGTCGTGA
CCAACGAAATGGTTCAAGTGGTTTTCTGTCTACTGTATTCTAGCATATTCATTCTGGGAATCTTTGGAAA
CGTGTTGGTATGCTACGTAGTGTTCCGTAACAAAGCCATGCAGTCAGTGACGAACCTGTTCATCACTAAC
CTAGCCTTATCGGACATTCTACTCTGCGTTCTGGCCGTACCTTTCACACCTTCGTACACATTCTTTGGAC
GGTGGATATTCGGAAAAGTGATCTGCCATACGGTGCCATTGGCTCAAGGATGCAGTGTGTACATATCAAC
GCTTACCCTAACTTCGATAGCGATAGATAGGTTCTTCGTTATAATCTATCCATTCCACCCTCGAATGAAA
CTATCAACCTGCATCACAATTATAGTTCTCATTTGGATCTTCTCCATGTTGGTGACTCTCCCGTATGGCC
TCTACATGAGCCATCACGACGATACCAATGGAACTCTCGCCAACGAAACCCTACCAGAAAATCGTACATT
CTACTGCGAAGAGCTCTGGCCGGAAGACATGCGCAAGGTCTTCTCGATCGCAACTTCGATCCTGCAGTTT
GTCCTACCCTTCATCATCATGGCCATCTGCTACATCTGTGTGTCAATTAAACTAAACGATCGTGCCCGAA
CGAAACCCGGATCCAAAACCACCCGCCGAGAGGAAGCCGAACGAGATCGCAAGAAACGCACTAACCGTAT
GCTGATCGCCATGGTAGCGATCTTCGGCATATCCTGGCTACCGTTGAACCTCGTCAACATGAGCAACGAC
TTCTACTCGGACATCAACGATTGGCCCTACTACAACCTGCTCTTCTTCATCGCCCACCTGATCGCCATGA
GCTCAACCTGCTACAACCCCTTTCTCTATGCCTGGCTCAACGACAACTTCCGGAAAGAGTTCAAACAGGT
CCTGCCTTGCTTCAACCCTTCCCGCGGACGAAGCACCATCAGCACACGTCGCTCCGAGCACCGAACCTGC
AACGGCAACAACGACACCGTTCAGGAAACACTCATCCCTTCTTCCCAAGTGCTACCCCCTGTCTCCAACC
GATCTCCCAACACCACCACCACCACAACCACCACCGATTCCAACAAACCCTCCGTTGATTCGATTCTCCT
GTCGGAAATCGGACCTCCAACACTGTCCCCGGACCCCCCTCTACTGCCATCGATTCAGAGCCAGGAAACG
ATCGTCCTCCCGTCCGGGGTCCTGGAAACCCCCTTCGAAGTTCAACTGCCCCCACCCCCGAAACCCACCA
ACAACGGACAACCGACGTCCTCCACCAATGGCGTGGGGAACGGAGGCCTCTCGCACACCCCTGCCCAGAA
ACCCTGCAGCAACCCGAAGCTGCAATCGCTGATCCTAATCAACGATGGAACGTGCGGCGACACCAAGCTG
CCGGAGATACTGTAAGCGGCCGCTAGACTAGTCTAGAGAAAAAACCTCCCACACCTCCCCCTGAACCTGA
AACATAAAATGAATGCAATTGTTGTTGTTAACTTGTTTATTGCAGCTTATAATGGTTACAAATAAAGCAA
TAGCATCACAAATTTCACAAATAAAGCATTTTTTTCACTGCATTCTAGTTGTGGTTTGTCCAAACTCATC
AATGTATCTTATCATGTCTGGATCCCCGGGTACCGAGCTCGAATTAATTCCTCTTCCGCTTCCTCGCTCA
CTGACTCGCTGCGCTCGGTCGTTCGGCTGCGGCGAGCGGTATCAGCTCACTCAAAGGCGGTAATACGGTT
ATCCACAGAATCAGGGGATAACGCAGGAAAGAACATGTGAGCAAAAGGCCAGCAAAAGGCCAGGAACCGT
AAAAAGGCCGCGTTGCTGGCGTTTTTCCATAGGCTCCGCCCCCCTGACGAGCATCACAAAAATCGACGCT
CAAGTCAGAGGTGGCGAAACCCGACAGGACTATAAAGATACCAGGCGTTTCCCCCTGGAAGCTCCCTCGT
GCGCTCTCCTGTTCCGACCCTGCCGCTTACCGGATACCTGTCCGCCTTTCTCCCTTCGGGAAGCGTGGCG
CTTTCTCAATGCTCACGCTGTAGGTATCTCAGTTCGGTGTAGGTCGTTCGCTCCAAGCTGGGCTGTGTGC
ACGAACCCCCCGTTCAGCCCGACCGCTGCGCCTTATCCGGTAACTATCGTCTTGAGTCCAACCCGGTAAG
ACACGACTTATCGCCACTGGCAGCAGCCACTGGTAACAGGATTAGCAGAGCGAGGTATGTAGGCGGTGCT
ACAGAGTTCTTGAAGTGGTGGCCTAACTACGGCTACACTAGAAGGACAGTATTTGGTATCTGCGCTCTGC
TGAAGCCAGTTACCTTCGGAAAAAGAGTTGGTAGCTCTTGATCCGGCAAACAAACCACCGCTGGTAGCGG
TGGTTTTTTTGTTTGCAAGCAGCAGATTACGCGCAGAAAAAAAGGATCTCAAGAAGATCCTTTGATCTTT
TCTACGGGGTCTGACGCTCAGTGGAACGAAAACTCACGTTAAGGGATTTTGGTCATGAGATTATCAAAAA
GGATCTTCACCTAGATCCTTTTAAATTAAAAATGAAGTTTTAAATCAATCTAAAGTATATATGAGTAAAC
TTGGTCTGACAGTTACCAATGCTTAATCAGTGAGGCACCTATCTCAGCGATCTGTCTATTTCGTTCATCC
ATAGTTGCCTGACTCCCCGTCGTGTAGATAACTACGATACGGGAGGGCTTACCATCTGGCCCCAGTGCTG
CAATGATACCGCGAGACCCACGCTCACCGGCTCCAGATTTATCAGCAATAAACCAGCCAGCCGGAAGGGC
CGAGCGCAGAAGTGGTCCTGCAACTTTATCCGCCTCCATCCAGTCTATTAATTGTTGCCGGGAAGCTAGA
GTAAGTAGTTCGCCAGTTAATAGTTTGCGCAACGTTGTTGCCATTGCTACAGGCATCGTGGTGTCACGCT
CGTCGTTTGGTATGGCTTCATTCAGCTCCGGTTCCCAACGATCAAGGCGAGTTACATGATCCCCCATGTT
GTGCAAAAAAGCGGTTAGCTCCTTCGGTCCTCCGATCGTTGTCAGAAGTAAGTTGGCCGCAGTGTTATCA
CTCATGGTTATGGCAGCACTGCATAATTCTCTTACTGTCATGCCATCCGTAAGATGCTTTTCTGTGACTG
GTGAGTACTCAACCAAGTCATTCTGAGAATAGTGTATGCGGCGACCGAGTTGCTCTTGCCCGGCGTCAAT
ACGGGATAATACCGCGCCACATAGCAGAACTTTAAAAGTGCTCATCATTGGAAAACGTTCTTCGGGGCGA
AAACTCTCAAGGATCTTACCGCTGTTGAGATCCAGTTCGATGTAACCCACTCGTGCACCCAACTGATCTT
CAGCATCTTTTACTTTCACCAGCGTTTCTGGGTGAGCAAAAACAGGAAGGCAAAATGCCGCAAAAAAGGG
AATAAGGGCGACACGGAAATGTTGAATACTCATACTCTTCCTTTTTCAATATTATTGAAGCATTTATCAG
GGTTATTGTCTCATGAGCGGATACATATTTGAATGTATTTAGAAAAATAAACAAATAGGGGTTCCGCGCA
CATTTCCCCGAAAAGTGCCACCTGC
