>Addgene plasmid #52386 | pME18S-NPYLR1B-7924A | addgene partial sequence | sequence record 82463 | SV40pA-R 5'-GAAATTTGTGATGCTATTGC-3'
TTATAAGCTGCAATAAACAAGTTAACAACAACAATTGCATTCATTTTATGTTTCAGGTTCAGGGGGAGGT
GTGGGAGGTTTTTTCTCTAGACTAGTCTAGCGGCCGCTTACAGTATCTCCGGCAGCTTGGTGTCGCCGCA
CGTTCCATCGTTGATTAGGATCAGCGATTGCAGCTTCGGGTTGCTGCAGGGTTTCTGGGCAGGGGTGTGC
GAGAGGCCTCCGTTCCCCACGCCATTGGTGGAGGACGTCGGTTGTCCGTTGTTGGTGGGTTTCGGGGGTG
GGGGCAGTTGAACTTCGAAGGGGGTTTCCAGGACCCCGGACGGGAGGACGATCGTTTCCTGGCTCTGAAT
CGATGGCAGTAGAGGGGGGTCCGGGGACAGTGTTGGAGGTCCGATTTCCGACAGGAGAATCGAATCAACG
GAGGGTTTGTTGGAATCGGTGGTGGTTGTGGTGGTGGTGGTGTTGGGAGATCGGTTGGAGACAGGGGGTA
GCACTTGGGAAGAAGGGATGAGTGTTTCCTGAACGGTGTCGTTGTTGCCGTTGCAGGTTCGGTGCTCGGA
GCGACGTGTGCTGATGGTGCTTCGTCCGCGGGAAGGGTTGAAGCAAGGCAGGACCTGTTTGAACTCTTTC
CGGAAGTTGTCGTTGAGCCAGGCATAGAGAAAGGGGTTGTAGCAGG
