>Addgene plasmid #52386 | pME18S-NPYLR1B-7924A | addgene partial sequence | sequence record 82468 | pcDL-F 5'-GTTGCCTTTACTTCTAGGCCT-3'
AGCTGCGGAATTCCGGAATTTCCTCGAGATGGCCATAACGATGTCATCACGTGGTGAGGTCACTGTGCTG
CCGACGATGACCATGACCGGAACCTACGAGGCATTCAGCGACGCTGTCAATGTGACGTTCAGCCCCGTTG
AGCAATCCGGGCGAAATAGCAGTGGTCAAGCCTTGATGCAGGACAATACCAGTGATGTCGTGACCAACGA
AATGGTTCAAGTGGTTTTCTGTCTACTGTATTCTAGCATATTCATTCTGGGAATCTTTGGAAACGTGTTG
GTATGCTACGTAGTGTTCCGTAACAAAGCCATGCAGTCAGTGACGAACCTGTTCATCACTAACCTAGCCT
TATCGGACATTCTACTCTGCGTTCTGGCCGTACCTTTCACACCTTCGTACACATTCTTTGGACGGTGGAT
ATTCGGAAAAGTGATCTGCCATACGGTGCCATTGGCTCAAGGATGCAGTGTGTACATATCAACGCTTACC
CTAACTTCGATAGCGATAGATAGGTTCTTCGTTATAATCTATCCATTCCACCCTCGAATGAAACTATCAA
CCTGCATCACAATTATAGTTCTCATTTGGATCTTCTCCATGTTGGTGACTCTCCCGTATGGCCTCTACAT
GAGCCATCACGACGATACCAATGGAACTCTCGCCAACGAAACCCTACCAGAAAATCGTACATTCTACTGC
GAAGAGCTCTGGCCGGAAGACATGCGCAAGGTCTTCTCGATCGCAACTTCGATCCTGCAGTTTGTCCTAC
CCTTCATCATCATGGCCATCTGCTACATCTGTGTGTCAATTAAACTAAACGATCGTGCCCGAACGAAACC
CGGATCCAAAACCACCCGCCGAGAGGAAGCCGAACGAGATCGCAAGAAACGCACTAACCGTATGCTGATC
GCCATGGTAGCGATCTTCGGCATATCCTGGCTACCGTTGAACCTCGTCAACATGAGCAACGACTTCTACT
CGGACATCAACGATTGGCCCTACTACAACCTGCTCTTCTTCATCGCCCACCTGATCGCCATGAGCTCAAC
CTGCT
